>Addgene plasmid #138987 | pcDNA3.1(+)-MC38-TCRA-32-riot_punisher | addgene full sequence | sequence record 274036 | Addgene NGS Result
GACGGATCGGGAGATCTCCCGATCCCCTATGGTGCACTCTCAGTACAATCTGCTCTGATGCCGCATAGTT
AAGCCAGTATCTGCTCCCTGCTTGTGTGTTGGAGGTCGCTGAGTAGTGCGCGAGCAAAATTTAAGCTACA
ACAAGGCAAGGCTTGACCGACAATTGCATGAAGAATCTGCTTAGGGTTAGGCGTTTTGCGCTGCTTCGCG
ATGTACGGGCCAGATATACGCGTTGACATTGATTATTGACTAGTTATTAATAGTAATCAATTACGGGGTC
ATTAGTTCATAGCCCATATATGGAGTTCCGCGTTACATAACTTACGGTAAATGGCCCGCCTGGCTGACCG
CCCAACGACCCCCGCCCATTGACGTCAATAATGACGTATGTTCCCATAGTAACGCCAATAGGGACTTTCC
ATTGACGTCAATGGGTGGAGTATTTACGGTAAACTGCCCACTTGGCAGTACATCAAGTGTATCATATGCC
AAGTACGCCCCCTATTGACGTCAATGACGGTAAATGGCCCGCCTGGCATTATGCCCAGTACATGACCTTA
TGGGACTTTCCTACTTGGCAGTACATCTACGTATTAGTCATCGCTATTACCATGGTGATGCGGTTTTGGC
AGTACATCAATGGGCGTGGATAGCGGTTTGACTCACGGGGATTTCCAAGTCTCCACCCCATTGACGTCAA
TGGGAGTTTGTTTTGGCACCAAAATCAACGGGACTTTCCAAAATGTCGTAACAACTCCGCCCCATTGACG
CAAATGGGCGGTAGGCGTGTACGGTGGGAGGTCTATATAAGCAGAGCTCTCTGGCTAACTAGAGAACCCA
CTGCTTACTGGCTTATCGAAATTAATACGACTCACTATAGGGAGACCCAAGCTGGCTAGCGTTTAAACTT
AAGATGCTCCTGGCACTCCTCCCAGTGCTGGGGATACACTTTGTCCTGAGAGATGCCCAAGCTCAGTCAG
TGACACAGCCCGATGCTCGCGTCACTGTCTCTGAAGGAGCCTCTCTGCAGCTGAGATGCAAGTATTCCTA
CTCTGGGACGCCTTATCTGTTCTGGTATGTCCAGTACCCGCGGCAGGGGCTGCAGCTGCTCCTCAAGTAC
TATTCCGGAGACCCAGTGGTTCAAGGAGTGAATGGCTTTGAGGCTGAGTTCATCAAGAGTAACTCTTCCT
TCCACCTGCGGAAAGCCTCTGTGCACTGGAGCGACTCGGCTGTGTACTTCTGTGCTGTGAGCGACGATAG
CAACTATCAGTTGATCTGGGGCTCTGGGACCAAGCTAATTATAAAGCCAGACATCCAGAACCCAGAACCT
GCTGTGTACCAGTTAAAAGATCCTCGGTCTCAGGACAGCACCCTCTGCCTGTTCACCGACTTTGACTCCC
AAATCAATGTGCCGAAAACCATGGAATCTGGAACGTTCATCACTGACAAAACTGTGCTGGACATGAAAGC
TATGGATTCCAAGAGCAATGGGGCCATTGCCTGGAGCAACCAGACAAGCTTCACCTGCCAAGATATCTTC
AAAGAGACCAACGCCACCTACCCCAGTTCAGACGTTCCCTGTGATGCCACGTTGACTGAGAAAAGCTTTG
AAACAGATATGAACCTAAACTTTCAAAACCTGTCAGTTATGGGACTCCGAATCCTCCTGCTGAAAGTAGC
CGGATTTAACCTGCTCATGACGCTGAGGCTGTGGTCCTCCTAAGCGGCCGCTCGAGTCTAGAGGGCCCGT
TTAAACCCGCTGATCAGCCTCGACTGTGCCTTCTAGTTGCCAGCCATCTGTTGTTTGCCCCTCCCCCGTG
CCTTCCTTGACCCTGGAAGGTGCCACTCCCACTGTCCTTTCCTAATAAAATGAGGAAATTGCATCGCATT
GTCTGAGTAGGTGTCATTCTATTCTGGGGGGTGGGGTGGGGCAGGACAGCAAGGGGGAGGATTGGGAAGA
CAATAGCAGGCATGCTGGGGATGCGGTGGGCTCTATGGCTTCTGAGGCGGAAAGAACCAGCTGGGGCTCT
AGGGGGTATCCCC
[124 nt withheld, positions 2044-2167]
C
[91 nt withheld, positions 2169-2259]
A
[49 nt withheld, positions 2261-2309]
CCTTTGACGTTGGAGTCCACGTTCTTT
[37 nt withheld, positions 2337-2373]
ACCCTATCTCGGTCTATTCTTTTGATTTATAAGGGATTTTGCCGATTTCGGCCTATTGGTTAAAAAATGA
GCTGATTTAACAAAAATTTAACGCGAATTAATTCTGTGGAATGTGTGTCAGTTAGGGTGTGGAAAGTCCC
CAGGCTCCCCAGCAGGCAGAAGTATGCAAAGCATGCATCTCAATTAGTCAGCAACCAGGTGTGGAAAGTC
CCCAGGCTCCCCAGCAGGCAGAAGTATGCAAAGCATGCATCTCAATTAGTCAGCAACCATAGTCCCGCCC
CTAACTCCGCCCATCCCGCCCCTAACTCCGCCCAGTTCCGCCCATTCTCCGCCCCATGGCTGACTAATTT
TTTTTATTTATGCAGAGGCCGAGGCCGCCTCTGCCTCTGAGCTATTCCAGAAGTAGTGAGGAGGCTTTTT
TGGAGGCCTAGGCTTTTGCAAAAAGCTCCCGGGAGCTTGTATATCCATTTTCGGATCTGATCAAGAGACA
GGATGAGGATCGTTTCGCATGATTGAACAAGATGGATTGCACGCAGGTTCTCCGGCCGCTTGGGTGGAGA
GGCTATTCGGCTATGACTGGGCACAACAGACAATCGGCTGCTCTGATGCCGCCGTGTTCCGGCTGTCAGC
GCAGGGGCGCCCGGTTCTTTTTGTCAAGACCGACCTGTCCGGTGCCCTGAATGAACTGCAGGACGAGGCA
GCGCGGCTATCGTGGCTGGCCACGACGGGCGTTCCTTGCGCAGCTGTGCTCGACGTTGTCACTGAAGCGG
GAAGGGACTGGCTGCTATTGGGCGAAGTGCCGGGGCAGGATCTCCTGTCATCTCACCTTGCTCCTGCCGA
GAAAGTATCCATCATGGCTGATGCAATGCGGCGGCTGCATACGCTTGATCCGGCTACCTGCCCATTCGAC
CACCAAGCGAAACATCGCATCGAGCGAGCACGTACTCGGATGGAAGCCGGTCTTGTCGATCAGGATGATC
TGGACGAAGAGCATCAGGGGCTCGCGCCAGCCGAACTGTTCGCCAGGCTCAAGGCGCGCATGCCCGACGG
CGAGGATCTCGTCGTGACCCATGGCGATGCCTGCTTGCCGAATATCATGGTGGAAAATGGCCGCTTTTCT
GGATTCATCGACTGTGGCCGGCTGGGTGTGGCGGACCGCTATCAGGACATAGCGTTGGCTACCCGTGATA
TTGCTGAAGAGCTTGGCGGCGAATGGGCTGACCGCTTCCTCGTGCTTTACGGTATCGCCGCTCCCGATTC
GCAGCGCATCGCCTTCTATCGCCTTCTTGACGAGTTCTTCTGAGCGGGACTCTGGGGTTCGAAATGACCG
ACCAAGCGACGCCCAACCTGCCATCACGAGATTTCGATTCCACCGCCGCCTTCTATGAAAGGTTGGGCTT
CGGAATCGTTTTCCGGGACGCCGGCTGGATGATCCTCCAGCGCGGGGATCTCATGCTGGAGTTCTTCGCC
CACCCCAACTTGTTTATTGCAGCTTATAATGGTTACAAATAAAGCAATAGCATCACAAATTTCACAAATA
AAGCATTTTTTTCACTGCATTCTAGTTGTGGTTTGTCCAAACTCATCAATGTATCTTATCATGTCTGTAT
ACCGTCGACCTCTAGCTAGAGCTTGGCGTAATCATGGTCATAGCTGTTTCCTGTGTGAAATTGTTATCCG
CTCACAATTCCACACAACATACGAGCCGGAAGCATAAAGTGTAAAGCCTGGGGTGCCTAATGAGTGAGCT
AACTCACATTAATTGCGTTGCGCTCACTGCCCGCTTTCCAGTCGGGAAACCTGTCGTGCCAGCTGCATTA
ATGAATCGGCCAACGCGCGGGGAGAGGCGGTTTGCGTATTGGGCGCTCTTCCGCTTCCTCGCTCACTGAC
TCGCTGCGCTCGGTCGTTCGGCTGCGGCGAGCGGTATCAGCTCACTCAAAGGCGGTAATACGGTTATCCA
CAGAATCAGGGGATAACGCAGGAAAGAACATGTGAGCAAAAGGCCAGCAAAAGGCCAGGAACCGTAAAAA
GGCCGCGTTGCTGGCGTTTTTCCATAGGCTCCGCCCCCCTGACGAGCATCACAAAAATCGACGCTCAAGT
CAGAGGTGGCGAAACCCGACAGGACTATAAAGATACCAGGCGTTTCCCCCTGGAAGCTCCCTCGTGCGCT
CTCCTGTTCCGACCCTGCCGCTTACCGGATACCTGTCCGCCTTTCTCCCTTCGGGAAGCGTGGCGCTTTC
TCATAGCTCACGCTGTAGGTATCTCAGTTCGGTGTAGGTCGTTCGCTCCAAGCTGGGCTGTGTGCACGAA
CCCCCCGTTCAGCCCGACCGCTGCGCCTTATCCGGTAACTATCGTCTTGAGTCCAACCCGGTAAGACACG
ACTTATCGCCACTGGCAGCAGCCACTGGTAACAGGATTAGCAGAGCGAGGTATGTAGGCGGTGCTACAGA
GTTCTTGAAGTGGTGGCCTAACTACGGCTACACTAGAAGAACAGTATTTGGTATCTGCGCTCTGCTGAAG
CCAGTTACCTTCGGAAAAAGAGTTGGTAGCTCTTGATCCGGCAAACAAACCACCGCTGGTAGCGGTGGTT
TTTTTGTTTGCAAGCAGCAGATTACGCGCAGAAAAAAAGGATCTCAAGAAGATCCTTTGATCTTTTCTAC
GGGGTCTGACGCTCAGTGGAACGAAAACTCACGTTAAGGGATTTTGGTCATGAGATTATCAAAAAGGATC
TTCACCTAGATCCTTTTAAATTAAAAATGAAGTTTTAAATCAATCTAAAGTATATATGAGTAAACTTGGT
CTGACAGTTACCAATGCTTAATCAGTGAGGCACCTATCTCAGCGATCTGTCTATTTCGTTCATCCATAGT
TGCCTGACTCCCCGTCGTGTAGATAACTACGATACGGGAGGGCTTACCATCTGGCCCCAGTGCTGCAATG
ATACCGCGAGACCCACGCTCACCGGCTCCAGATTTATCAGCAATAAACCAGCCAGCCGGAAGGGCCGAGC
GCAGAAGTGGTCCTGCAACTTTATCCGCCTCCATCCAGTCTATTAATTGTTGCCGGGAAGCTAGAGTAAG
TAGTTCGCCAGTTAATAGTTTGCGCAACGTTGTTGCCATTGCTACAGGCATCGTGGTGTCACGCTCGTCG
TTTGGTATGGCTTCATTCAGCTCCGGTTCCCAACGATCAAGGCGAGTTACATGATCCCCCATGTTGTGCA
AAAAAGCGGTTAGCTCCTTCGGTCCTCCGATCGTTGTCAGAAGTAAGTTGGCCGCAGTGTTATCACTCAT
GGTTATGGCAGCACTGCATAATTCTCTTACTGTCATGCCATCCGTAAGATGCTTTTCTGTGACTGGTGAG
TACTCAACCAAGTCATTCTGAGAATAGTGTATGCGGCGACCGAGTTGCTCTTGCCCGGCGTCAATACGGG
ATAATACCGCGCCACATAGCAGAACTTTAAAAGTGCTCATCATTGGAAAACGTTCTTCGGGGCGAAAACT
CTCAAGGATCTTACCGCTGTTGAGATCCAGTTCGATGTAACCCACTCGTGCACCCAACTGATCTTCAGCA
TCTTTTACTTTCACCAGCGTTTCTGGGTGAGCAAAAACAGGAAGGCAAAATGCCGCAAAAAAGGGAATAA
GGGCGACACGGAAATGTTGAATACTCATACTCTTCCTTTTTCAATATTATTGAAGCATTTATCAGGGTTA
TTGTCTCATGAGCGGATACATATTTGAATGTATTTAGAAAAATAAACAAATAGGGGTTCCGCGCACATTT
CCCCGAAAAGTGCCACCTGACGTC
Features (pLannotate 1.2.2; 21 found; start..end, strand, type, name):
     28..80      -  misc_feature   bom (fragment): basis of mobility region from pBR322
    235..614     +  enhancer       CMV enhancer: human cytomegalovirus immediate early enhancer
    615..818     +  promoter       CMV promoter: human cytomegalovirus (CMV) immediate early promoter
    814..847     +  LTR            5' LTR (truncated) (fragment): truncated 5' long terminal repeat (LTR) from HIV-1
    863..881     +  promoter       T7 promoter: promoter for bacteriophage T7 RNA polymerase
    914..1303    +  CDS            TVA1_MOUSE: Experimental evidence at protein level: Swiss-Prot protein existence level 1. From Mus musculus (Mouse).
   1307..1720    +  CDS            Tcra: TCA_MOUSE - Experimental evidence at protein level: Swiss-Prot protein existence level 1. From Mus musculus (Mouse).
   1774..1998    +  polyA_signal   bGH poly(A) signal: bovine growth hormone polyadenylation signal
   2002..2023    +  promoter       SV40 promoter (fragment): SV40 enhancer and early promoter
   2044..2472    +  rep_origin     f1 ori (sequence partly withheld): f1 bacteriophage origin of replication; arrow indicates direction of (+) strand synthesis
   2486..2815    +  promoter       SV40 promoter: SV40 enhancer and early promoter
   2882..3673    +  CDS            neo: KKA2_KLEPN - Also known as kan, nptII. Experimental evidence at protein level: Swiss-Prot protein existence level 1. Resistance to kanamycin, neomycin, paromomycin, ribostamycin, butirosin and gentamicin B. From Klebsiella pneumoniae.
   3697..3855    +  CDS            ble (fragment): BLE_KLEPN - Experimental evidence at protein level: Swiss-Prot protein existence level 1. Binding protein with a strong affinity to the bleomycin family of antibiotics. Binds to CL990; an antimitotic-antibiotic compound. From Klebsiella pneumoniae.
   3850..3971    +  polyA_signal   SV40 poly(A) signal: SV40 polyadenylation signal
   4044..4060    -  protein_bind   lac operator: The lac repressor binds to the lac operator to inhibit transcription in E. coli. This inhibition can be relieved by adding lactose or isopropyl-β-D-thiogalactopyranoside (IPTG). lac repressor encoded by lacI
   4068..4098    -  promoter       lac promoter: promoter for the E. coli lac operon
   4113..4134    -  protein_bind   CAP binding site: CAP binding activates transcription in the presence of cAMP. E. coli catabolite activator protein
   4147..4239    -  CDS            lacI (fragment): lac repressor; lacI; The lac repressor binds to the lac operator to inhibit transcription in E. coli. This inhibition can be relieved by adding lactose or isopropyl-β-D-thiogalactopyranoside (IPTG).
   4422..5010    -  rep_origin     ori: high-copy-number ColE1/pMB1/pBR322/pUC origin of replication
   5181..6041    -  CDS            AmpR: β-lactamase; bla; confers resistance to ampicillin, carbenicillin, and related antibiotics
   6042..6146    -  promoter       AmpR promoter: bla
