[The description below was written by a language model from this plasmid's Addgene catalogue record and pLannotate feature annotations shown in this document.]
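Description:
pcDNA3.1(+)-MC38-TCRA-32-riot_punisher is a mammalian expression plasmid built on the pcDNA3.1(+) backbone that carries the alpha chain of a mouse T-cell receptor (clone #32, nicknamed "riot punisher") reported as reactive against the MC38 tumour line. It is propagated in E. coli through a high-copy ColE1/pUC-type origin with ampicillin selection from the bla gene. It also contains an f1 origin and a neomycin phosphotransferase cassette driven by the SV40 early promoter and closed by the SV40 poly(A) signal, which allows G418 selection in mammalian cells. Short annotated fragments (bom, lac promoter/operator, lacI, ble, and a hit to a truncated HIV-1 LTR next to the CMV promoter) appear to be backbone remnants or annotation matches rather than functional parts of the design.

The roughly 0.8 kb insert was cloned between AflII and NotI sites, both retained. The feature table resolves it into a mouse TCR alpha variable region followed directly by the Tcra constant region, together forming the alpha chain coding sequence. No epitope tags or reporters are annotated. Upstream lie the CMV enhancer and immediate-early promoter and then a T7 promoter, and the bovine growth hormone polyadenylation signal follows the insert. This arrangement permits either direct expression in transfected mammalian cells or transcription by T7 RNA polymerase. The stated purpose is the latter: the plasmid serves as an in vitro transcription template for alpha-chain mRNA. Because a functional TCR also needs a beta chain, it would presumably be paired with a beta-chain construct, which this record does not describe. The work comes from a study identifying tumour-reactive TCRs by single-cell sequencing of tumour-infiltrating lymphocytes.
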