Addgene plasmid #138987: pcDNA3.1(+)-MC38-TCRA-32-riot_punisher
Purpose: IVT template for the alpha subunit of the mouse TCR #32 that is reactive against MC38
Depositing lab: Jeff Hammerbacher. Depositing organization: Medical University of South Carolina. Publication: Discovering tumor-reactive T-cell receptors through single-cell sequencing of tumor-infiltrating lymphocytes. Gottschalk E, Aksoy BA, Aksoy P, Swiderska-syn M, Mart C, Macpherson L, Romeo M, Smith A, Knochelmann H, Paulos C, Timmers C, Wrangle J, Rubinstein MP, Hammerbacher J. bioRxiv 2021.11.30.470597 10.1101/2021.11.30.470597.
Backbone
  Vector backbone: pcDNA3.1(+)
  Backbone manufacturer: GenScript
  Backbone size w/o insert (bp): 5357
  Vector type: Mammalian Expression
  Selectable markers: Neomycin (select with G418)
Growth in bacteria
  Bacterial resistance: Ampicillin, 100 μg/mL
  Growth temperature: 37°C
  Growth strain: DH5alpha
  Copy number: Unknown
Gene/Insert
  Gene/Insert name: TCRA (alt names: riot punisher alpha; 32_TRA_CAVSDDSNYQLIW_TGTGCTGTGAGCGACGATAGCAACTATCAGTTGATCTGG)
  Species: M. musculus (mouse)
  Insert size (bp): 824
  Entrez Gene: Tcra (a.k.a. Tcralpha)
  Promoter: CMV and T7
  Cloning method: Restriction Enzyme; 5′ cloning site AflII (not destroyed); 3′ cloning site NotI (not destroyed)
  Sequencing primers: 5′ CMV-F; 3′ BGH-rev
Terms and licenses: Academic/Nonprofit Terms; Industry Terms: Not Available to Industry
Depositor comments: Please visit https://www.biorxiv.org/content/10.1101/2021.11.30.470597v1 for bioRxiv preprint.
How to cite: pcDNA3.1(+)-MC38-TCRA-32-riot_punisher was a gift from Jeff Hammerbacher (Addgene plasmid # 138987 ; http://n2t.net/addgene:138987 ; RRID:Addgene_138987)
