>Addgene plasmid #138987 | pcDNA3.1(+)-MC38-TCRA-32-riot_punisher | depositor partial sequence | sequence record 268900 | 32_TRA_CAVSDDSNYQLIW_TGTGCTGTGAGCGACGATAGCAACTATCAGTTGATCTGG
CTTAAGATGCTCCTGGCACTCCTCCCAGTGCTGGGGATACACTTTGTCCTGAGAGATGCCCAAGCTCAGT
CAGTGACACAGCCCGATGCTCGCGTCACTGTCTCTGAAGGAGCCTCTCTGCAGCTGAGATGCAAGTATTC
CTACTCTGGGACGCCTTATCTGTTCTGGTATGTCCAGTACCCGCGGCAGGGGCTGCAGCTGCTCCTCAAG
TACTATTCCGGAGACCCAGTGGTTCAAGGAGTGAATGGCTTTGAGGCTGAGTTCATCAAGAGTAACTCTT
CCTTCCACCTGCGGAAAGCCTCTGTGCACTGGAGCGACTCGGCTGTGTACTTCTGTGCTGTGAGCGACGA
TAGCAACTATCAGTTGATCTGGGGCTCTGGGACCAAGCTAATTATAAAGCCAGACATCCAGAACCCAGAA
CCTGCTGTGTACCAGTTAAAAGATCCTCGGTCTCAGGACAGCACCCTCTGCCTGTTCACCGACTTTGACT
CCCAAATCAATGTGCCGAAAACCATGGAATCTGGAACGTTCATCACTGACAAAACTGTGCTGGACATGAA
AGCTATGGATTCCAAGAGCAATGGGGCCATTGCCTGGAGCAACCAGACAAGCTTCACCTGCCAAGATATC
TTCAAAGAGACCAACGCCACCTACCCCAGTTCAGACGTTCCCTGTGATGCCACGTTGACTGAGAAAAGCT
TTGAAACAGATATGAACCTAAACTTTCAAAACCTGTCAGTTATGGGACTCCGAATCCTCCTGCTGAAAGT
AGCCGGATTTAACCTGCTCATGACGCTGAGGCTGTGGTCCTCCTAAGCGGCCGC
